>Addgene plasmid #107475 | pCEP4-SERTK605N-myc | depositor full sequence | sequence record 202729 | Full Sequence
GCCGGCAAGGCCGGATCCAGACATGATAAGATACATTGATGAGTTTGGACAAACCACAACTAGAATGCAG
TGAAAAAAATGCTTTATTTGTGAAATTTGTGATGCTATTGCTTTATTTGTAACCATTATAAGCTGCAATA
AACAAGTTAACAACAACAATTGCATTCATTTTATGTTTCAGGTTCAGGGGGAGGTGGGGAGGTTTTTTAA
AGCAAGTAAAACCTCTACAAATGTGGTATGGCTGATTATGATCCGGCTGCCTCGCGCGTTTCGGTGATGA
CGGTGAAAACCTCTGACACATGCAGCTCCCGGAGACGGTCACAGCTTGTCTGTAAGCGGATGCCGGGAGC
AGACAAGCCCGTCAGGGCGCGTCAGCGGGTGTTGGCGGGTGTCGGGGCGCAGCCATGACCGGTCGACTCT
AGAGCCCCGCCGCCGGACGAACTAAACCTGACTACGGCATCTCTGCCCCTTCTTCGCTGGTACGAGGAGC
GCTTTTGTTTTGTATTCGGGGCAGTGCATGTAATCCCTTCAGTTGGTTGGTACAACTTGCCAACTGGGCC
CTGTTCCACATGTGACACGGGGGGGGACCAAACACAAAGGGGTTCTCTGACTGTAGTTGACATCCTTATA
AATGGATGTGCACATTTGCCAACACTGAGTGGCTTTCATCCTGGAGCAGACTTTGCATGCTGTGGACTGC
AACACAACATTGCCTTTATGTGTAACTCTTGGCTGAAGCTCTTACACCAATGCTGGGGGACATGTACCTC
CCAGGGGCCCAGGAAGACTACGGGAGGCTACACCAACGTCAATCAGAGGGGCCTGTGTAGCTACCGATAA
GCGGACCCTCAAGAGGGCATTAGCAATAGTGTTTATAAGGCCCCCTTGTTAACCCTAAACGGGTAGCATA
TGCTTCCCGGGTAGTAGTATATACTATCCAGACTAACCCTAATTCAATAGCATATGTTACCCAACGGGAA
GCATATGCTATCGAATTAGGGTTAGTAAAAGGGTCCTAAGGAACAGCGATATCTCCCACCCCATGAGCTG
TCACGGTTTTATTTACATGGGGTCAGGATTCCACGAGGGTAGTGAACCATTTTAGTCACAAGGGCAGTGG
CTGAAGATCAAGGAGCGGGCAGTGAACTCTCCTGAATCTTCGCCTGCTTCTTCATTCTCCTTCGTTTAGC
TAATAGAATAACTGCTGAGTTGTGAACAGTAAGGTGTATGTGAGGTGCTCGAAAACAAGGTTTCAGGTGA
CGCCCCCAGAATAAAATTTGGACGGGGGGTTCAGTGGTGGCATTGTGCTATGACACCAATATAACCCTCA
CAAACCCCTTGGGCAATAAATACTAGTGTAGGAATGAAACATTCTGAATATCTTTAACAATAGAAATCCA
TGGGGTGGGGACAAGCCGTAAAGACTGGATGTCCATCTCACACGAATTTATGGCTATGGGCAACACATAA
TCCTAGTGCAATATGATACTGGGGTTATTAAGATGTGTCCCAGGCAGGGACCAAGACAGGTGAACCATGT
TGTTACACTCTATTTGTAACAAGGGGAAAGAGAGTGGACGCCGACAGCAGCGGACTCCACTGGTTGTCTC
TAACACCCCCGAAAATTAAACGGGGCTCCACGCCAATGGGGCCCATAAACAAAGACAAGTGGCCACTCTT
TTTTTTGAAATTGTGGAGTGGGGGCACGCGTCAGCCCCCACACGCCGCCCTGCGGTTTTGGACTGTAAAA
TAAGGGTGTAATAACTTGGCTGATTGTAACCCCGCTAACCACTGCGGTCAAACCACTTGCCCACAAAACC
ACTAATGGCACCCCGGGGAATACCTGCATAAGTAGGTGGGCGGGCCAAGATAGGGGCGCGATTGCTGCGA
TCTGGAGGACAAATTACACACACTTGCGCCTGAGCGCCAAGCACAGGGTTGTTGGTCCTCATATTCACGA
GGTCGCTGAGAGCACGGTGGGCTAATGTTGCCATGGGTAGCATATACTACCCAAATATCTGGATAGCATA
TGCTATCCTAATCTATATCTGGGTAGCATAGGCTATCCTAATCTATATCTGGGTAGCATATGCTATCCTA
ATCTATATCTGGGTAGTATATGCTATCCTAATTTATATCTGGGTAGCATAGGCTATCCTAATCTATATCT
GGGTAGCATATGCTATCCTAATCTATATCTGGGTAGTATATGCTATCCTAATCTGTATCCGGGTAGCATA
TGCTATCCTAATAGAGATTAGGGTAGTATATGCTATCCTAATTTATATCTGGGTAGCATATACTACCCAA
ATATCTGGATAGCATATGCTATCCTAATCTATATCTGGGTAGCATATGCTATCCTAATCTATATCTGGGT
AGCATAGGCTATCCTAATCTATATCTGGGTAGCATATGCTATCCTAATCTATATCTGGGTAGTATATGCT
ATCCTAATTTATATCTGGGTAGCATAGGCTATCCTAATCTATATCTGGGTAGCATATGCTATCCTAATCT
ATATCTGGGTAGTATATGCTATCCTAATCTGTATCCGGGTAGCATATGCTATCCTCATGCATATACAGTC
AGCATATGATACCCAGTAGTAGAGTGGGAGTGCTATCCTTTGCATATGCCGCCACCTCCCAAGGGGGCGT
GAATTTTCGCTGCTTGTCCTTTTCCTGCATGCTGGTTGCTCCCATTCTTAGGTGAATTTAAGGAGGCCAG
GCTAAAGCCGTCGCATGTCTGATTGCTCACCAGGTAAATGTCGCTAATGTTTTCCAACGCGAGAAGGTGT
TGAGCGCGGAGCTGAGTGACGTGACAACATGGGTATGCCCAATTGCCCCATGTTGGGAGGACGAAAATGG
TGACAAGACAGATGGCCAGAAATACACCAACAGCACGCATGATGTCTACTGGGGATTTATTCTTTAGTGC
GGGGGAATACACGGCTTTTAATACGATTGAGGGCGTCTCCTAACAAGTTACATCACTCCTGCCCTTCCTC
ACCCTCATCTCCATCACCTCCTTCATCTCCGTCATCTCCGTCATCACCCTCCGCGGCAGCCCCTTCCACC
ATAGGTGGAAACCAGGGAGGCAAATCTACTCCATCGTCAAAGCTGCACACAGTCACCCTGATATTGCAGG
TAGGAGCGGGCTTTGTCATAACAAGGTCCTTAATCGCATCCTTCAAAACCTCAGCAAATATATGAGTTTG
TAAAAAGACCATGAAATAACAGACAATGGACTCCCTTAGCGGGCCAGGTTGTGGGCCGGGTCCAGGGGCC
ATTCCAAAGGGGAGACGACTCAATGGTGTAAGACGACATTGTGGAATAGCAAGGGCAGTTCCTCGCCTTA
GGTTGTAAAGGGAGGTCTTACTACCTCCATATACGAACACACCGGCGACCCAAGTTCCTTCGTCGGTAGT
CCTTTCTACGTGACTCCTAGCCAGGAGAGCTCTTAAACCTTCTGCAATGTTCTCAAATTTCGGGTTGGAA
CCTCCTTGACCACGATGCTTTCCAAACCACCCTCCTTTTTTGCGCCTGCCTCCATCACCCTGACCCCGGG
GTCCAGTGCTTGGGCCTTCTCCTGGGTCATCTGCGGGGCCCTGCTCTATCGCTCCCGGGGGCACGTCAGG
CTCACCATCTGGGCCACCTTCTTGGTGGTATTCAAAATAATCGGCTTCCCCTACAGGGTGGAAAAATGGC
CTTCTACCTGGAGGGGGCCTGCGCGGTGGAGACCCGGATGATGATGACTGACTACTGGGACTCCTGGGCC
TCTTTTCTCCACGTCCACGACCTCTCCCCCTGGCTCTTTCACGACTTCCCCCCCTGGCTCTTTCACGTCC
TCTACCCCGGCGGCCTCCACTACCTCCTCGACCCCGGCCTCCACTACCTCCTCGACCCCGGCCTCCACTG
CCTCCTCGACCCCGGCCTCCACCTCCTGCTCCTGCCCCTCCTGCTCCTGCCCCTCCTCCTGCTCCTGCCC
CTCCTGCCCCTCCTGCTCCTGCCCCTCCTGCCCCTCCTGCTCCTGCCCCTCCTGCCCCTCCTGCTCCTGC
CCCTCCTGCCCCTCCTCCTGCTCCTGCCCCTCCTGCCCCTCCTCCTGCTCCTGCCCCTCCTGCCCCTCCT
GCTCCTGCCCCTCCTGCCCCTCCTGCTCCTGCCCCTCCTGCCCCTCCTGCTCCTGCCCCTCCTGCTCCTG
CCCCTCCTGCTCCTGCCCCTCCTGCTCCTGCCCCTCCTGCCCCTCCTGCCCCTCCTCCTGCTCCTGCCCC
TCCTGCTCCTGCCCCTCCTGCCCCTCCTGCCCCTCCTGCTCCTGCCCCTCCTCCTGCTCCTGCCCCTCCT
GCCCCTCCTGCCCCTCCTCCTGCTCCTGCCCCTCCTGCCCCTCCTCCTGCTCCTGCCCCTCCTCCTGCTC
CTGCCCCTCCTGCCCCTCCTGCCCCTCCTCCTGCTCCTGCCCCTCCTGCCCCTCCTCCTGCTCCTGCCCC
TCCTCCTGCTCCTGCCCCTCCTGCCCCTCCTGCCCCTCCTCCTGCTCCTGCCCCTCCTCCTGCTCCTGCC
CCTCCTGCCCCTCCTGCCCCTCCTGCCCCTCCTCCTGCTCCTGCCCCTCCTCCTGCTCCTGCCCCTCCTG
CTCCTGCCCCTCCCGCTCCTGCTCCTGCTCCTGTTCCACCGTGGGTCCCTTTGCAGCCAATGCAACTTGG
ACGTTTTTGGGGTCTCCGGACACCATCTCTATGTCTTGGCCCTGATCCTGAGCCGCCCGGGGCTCCTGGT
CTTCCGCCTCCTCGTCCTCGTCCTCTTCCCCGTCCTCGTCCATGGTTATCACCCCCTCTTCTTTGAGGTC
CACTGCCGCCGGAGCCTTCTGGTCCAGATGTGTCTCCCTTCTCTCCTAGGCCATTTCCAGGTCCTGTACC
TGGCCCCTCGTCAGACATGATTCACACTAAAAGAGATCAATAGACATCTTTATTAGACGACGCTCAGTGA
ATACAGGGAGTGCAGACTCCTGCCCCCTCCAACAGCCCCCCCACCCTCATCCCCTTCATGGTCGCTGTCA
GACAGATCCAGGTCTGAAAATTCCCCATCCTCCGAACCATCCTCGTCCTCATCACCAATTACTCGCAGCC
CGGAAAACTCCCGCTGAACATCCTCAAGATTTGCGTCCTGAGCCTCAAGCCAGGCCTCAAATTCCTCGTC
CCCCTTTTTGCTGGACGGTAGGGATGGGGATTCTCGGGACCCCTCCTCTTCCTCTTCAAGGTCACCAGAC
AGAGATGCTACTGGGGCAACGGAAGAAAAGCTGGGTGCGGCCTGTGAGGATCAGCTTATCGATGATAAGC
TGTCAAACATGAGAATTCTTGAAGACGAAAGGGCCTCGTGATACGCCTATTTTTATAGGTTAATGTCATG
ATAATAATGGTTTCTTAGACGTCAGGTGGCACTTTTCGGGGAAATGTGCGCGGAACCCCTATTTGTTTAT
TTTTCTAAATACATTCAAATATGTATCCGCTCATGAGACAATAACCCTGATAAATGCTTCAATAATATTG
AAAAAGGAAGAGTATGAGTATTCAACATTTCCGTGTCGCCCTTATTCCCTTTTTTGCGGCATTTTGCCTT
CCTGTTTTTGCTCACCCAGAAACGCTGGTGAAAGTAAAAGATGCTGAAGATCAGTTGGGTGCACGAGTGG
GTTACATCGAACTGGATCTCAACAGCGGTAAGATCCTTGAGAGTTTTCGCCCCGAAGAACGTTTTCCAAT
GATGAGCACTTTTAAAGTTCTGCTATGTGGCGCGGTATTATCCCGTGTTGACGCCGGGCAAGAGCAACTC
GGTCGCCGCATACACTATTCTCAGAATGACTTGGTTGAGTACTCACCAGTCACAGAAAAGCATCTTACGG
ATGGCATGACAGTAAGAGAATTATGCAGTGCTGCCATAACCATGAGTGATAACACTGCGGCCAACTTACT
TCTGACAACGATCGGAGGACCGAAGGAGCTAACCGCTTTTTTGCACAACATGGGGGATCATGTAACTCGC
CTTGATCGTTGGGAACCGGAGCTGAATGAAGCCATACCAAACGACGAGCGTGACACCACGATGCCTGCAG
CAATGGCAACAACGTTGCGCAAACTATTAACTGGCGAACTACTTACTCTAGCTTCCCGGCAACAATTAAT
AGACTGGATGGAGGCGGATAAAGTTGCAGGACCACTTCTGCGCTCGGCCCTTCCGGCTGGCTGGTTTATT
GCTGATAAATCTGGAGCCGGTGAGCGTGGGTCTCGCGGTATCATTGCAGCACTGGGGCCAGATGGTAAGC
CCTCCCGTATCGTAGTTATCTACACGACGGGGAGTCAGGCAACTATGGATGAACGAAATAGACAGATCGC
TGAGATAGGTGCCTCACTGATTAAGCATTGGTAACTGTCAGACCAAGTTTACTCATATATACTTTAGATT
GATTTAAAACTTCATTTTTAATTTAAAAGGATCTAGGTGAAGATCCTTTTTGATAATCTCATGACCAAAA
TCCCTTAACGTGAGTTTTCGTTCCACTGAGCGTCAGACCCCGTAGAAAAGATCAAAGGATCTTCTTGAGA
TCCTTTTTTTCTGCGCGTAATCTGCTGCTTGCAAACAAAAAAACCACCGCTACCAGCGGTGGTTTGTTTG
CCGGATCAAGAGCTACCAACTCTTTTTCCGAAGGTAACTGGCTTCAGCAGAGCGCAGATACCAAATACTG
TCCTTCTAGTGTAGCCGTAGTTAGGCCACCACTTCAAGAACTCTGTAGCACCGCCTACATACCTCGCTCT
GCTAATCCTGTTACCAGTGGCTGCTGCCAGTGGCGATAAGTCGTGTCTTACCGGGTTGGACTCAAGACGA
TAGTTACCGGATAAGGCGCAGCGGTCGGGCTGAACGGGGGGTTCGTGCACACAGCCCAGCTTGGAGCGAA
CGACCTACACCGAACTGAGATACCTACAGCGTGAGCTATGAGAAAGCGCCACGCTTCCCGAAGGGAGAAA
GGCGGACAGGTATCCGGTAAGCGGCAGGGTCGGAACAGGAGAGCGCACGAGGGAGCTTCCAGGGGGAAAC
GCCTGGTATCTTTATAGTCCTGTCGGGTTTCGCCACCTCTGACTTGAGCGTCGATTTTTGTGATGCTCGT
CAGGGGGGCGGAGCCTATGGAAAAACGCCAGCAACGCGGCCTTTTTACGGTTCCTGGCCTTTTGCTGCGC
CGCGTGCGGCTGCTGGAGATGGCGGACGCGATGGATATGTTCTGCCAAGGGTTGGTTTGCGCATTCACAG
TTCTCCGCAAGAATTGATTGGCTCCAATTCTTGGAGTGGTGAATCCGTTAGCGAGGTGCCGCCGGCTTCC
ATTCAGGTCGAGGTGGCCCGGCTCCATGCACCGCGACGCAACGCGGGGAGGCAGACAAGGTATAGGGCGG
CGCCTACAATCCATGCCAACCCGTTCCATGTGCTCGCCGAGGCGGCATAAATCGCCGTGACGATCAGCGG
TCCAGTGATCGAAGTTAGGCTGGTAAGAGCCGCGAGCGATCCTTGAAGCTGTCCCTGATGGTCGTCATCT
ACCTGCCTGGACAGCATGGCCTGCAACGCGGGCATCCCGATGCCGCCGGAAGCGAGAAGAATCATAATGG
GGAAGGCCATCCAGCCTCGCGTCGCGAACGCCAGCAAGACGTAGCCCAGCGCGTCGGCCGCCATGCCCTG
CTTCATCCCCGTGGCCCGTTGCTCGCGTTTGCTGGCGGTGTCCCCGGAAGAAATATATTTGCATGTCTTT
AGTTCTATGATGACACAAACCCCGCCCAGCGTCTTGTCATTGGCGAATTCGAACACGCAGATGCAGTCGG
GGCGGCGCGGTCCCAGGTCCACTTCGCATATTAAGGTGACGCGTGTGGCCTCGAACACCGAGCGACCCTG
CAGCGACCCGCTTAACAGCGTCAACAGCGTGCCGCAGATCCCGGGCAATGAGATATGAAAAAGCCTGAAC
TCACCGCGACGTCTGTCGAGAAGTTTCTGATCGAAAAGTTCGACAGCGTCTCCGACCTGATGCAGCTCTC
GGAGGGCGAAGAATCTCGTGCTTTCAGCTTCGATGTAGGAGGGCGTGGATATGTCCTGCGGGTAAATAGC
TGCGCCGATGGTTTCTACAAAGATCGTTATGTTTATCGGCACTTTGCATCGGCCGCGCTCCCGATTCCGG
AAGTGCTTGACATTGGGGAATTCAGCGAGAGCCTGACCTATTGCATCTCCCGCCGTGCACAGGGTGTCAC
GTTGCAAGACCTGCCTGAAACCGAACTGCCCGCTGTTCTGCAGCCGGTCGCGGAGGCCATGGATGCGATC
GCTGCGGCCGATCTTAGCCAGACGAGCGGGTTCGGCCCATTCGGACCGCAAGGAATCGGTCAATACACTA
CATGGCGTGATTTCATATGCGCGATTGCTGATCCCCATGTGTATCACTGGCAAACTGTGATGGACGACAC
CGTCAGTGCGTCCGTCGCGCAGGCTCTCGATGAGCTGATGCTTTGGGCCGAGGACTGCCCCGAAGTCCGG
CACCTCGTGCACGCGGATTTCGGCTCCAACAATGTCCTGACGGACAATGGCCGCATAACAGCGGTCATTG
ACTGGAGCGAGGCGATGTTCGGGGATTCCCAATACGAGGTCGCCAACATCTTCTTCTGGAGGCCGTGGTT
GGCTTGTATGGAGCAGCAGACGCGCTACTTCGAGCGGAGGCATCCGGAGCTTGCAGGATCGCCGCGGCTC
CGGGCGTATATGCTCCGCATTGGTCTTGACCAACTCTATCAGAGCTTGGTTGACGGCAATTTCGATGATG
CAGCTTGGGCGCAGGGTCGATGCGACGCAATCGTCCGATCCGGAGCCGGGACTGTCGGGCGTACACAAAT
CGCCCGCAGAAGCGCGGCCGTCTGGACCGATGGCTGTGTAGAAGTACTCGCCGATAGTGGAAACCGACGC
CCCAGCACTCGTCCGAGGGCAAAGGAATAGGGGAGATGGGGGAGGCTAACTGAAACACGGAAGGAGACAA
TACCGGAAGGAACCCGCGCTATGACGGCAATAAAAAGACAGAATAAAACGCACGGGTGTTGGGTCGTTTG
TTCATAAACGCGGGGTTCGGTCCCAGGGCTGGCACTCTGTCGATACCCCACCGAGACCCCATTGGGGCCA
ATACGCCCGCGTTTCTTCCTTTTCCCCACCCCACCCCCCAAGTTCGGGTGAAGGCCCAGGGCTCGCAGCC
AACGTCGGGGCGGCAGGCCCTGCCATAGCCACTGGCCCCGTGGGTTAGGGACGGGGTCCCCCATGGGGAA
TGGTTTATGGTTCGTGGGGGTTATTATTTTGGGCGTTGCGTGGGGTCTGGTCCACGACTGGACTGAGCAG
ACAGACCCATGGTTTTTGGATGGCCTGGGCATGGACCGCATGTACTGGCGCGACACGAACACCGGGCGTC
TGTGGCTGCCAAACACCCCCGACCCCCAAAAACCACCGCGCGGATTTCTGGCGTGCCAAGCTAGTCGACC
AATTCTCATGTTTGACAGCTTATCATCGCAGATCCGGGCAACGTTGTTGCATTGCTGCAGGCGCAGAACT
GGTAGGTATGGAAGATCTATACATTGAATCAATATTGGCAATTAGCCATATTAGTCATTGGTTATATAGC
ATAAATCAATATTGGCTATTGGCCATTGCATACGTTGTATCTATATCATAATATGTACATTTATATTGGC
TCATGTCCAATATGACCGCCATGTTGACATTGATTATTGACTAGTTATTAATAGTAATCAATTACGGGGT
CATTAGTTCATAGCCCATATATGGAGTTCCGCGTTACATAACTTACGGTAAATGGCCCGCCTGGCTGACC
GCCCAACGACCCCCGCCCATTGACGTCAATAATGACGTATGTTCCCATAGTAACGCCAATAGGGACTTTC
CATTGACGTCAATGGGTGGAGTATTTACGGTAAACTGCCCACTTGGCAGTACATCAAGTGTATCATATGC
CAAGTCCGCCCCCTATTGACGTCAATGACGGTAAATGGCCCGCCTGGCATTATGCCCAGTACATGACCTT
ACGGGACTTTCCTACTTGGCAGTACATCTACGTATTAGTCATCGCTATTACCATGGTGATGCGGTTTTGG
CAGTACACCAATGGGCGTGGATAGCGGTTTGACTCACGGGGATTTCCAAGTCTCCACCCCATTGACGTCA
ATGGGAGTTTGTTTTGGCACCAAAATCAACGGGACTTTCCAAAATGTCGTAATAACCCCGCCCCGTTGAC
GCAAATGGGCGGTAGGCGTGTACGGTGGGAGGTCTATATAAGCAGAGCTCGTTTAGTGAACCGTCAGATC
TCTAGAAGCTGGGTACCAGCTGCTAGCGCCACCATGGAGACCACCCCCCTGAACAGTCAAAAGCAACTCT
CTGCCTGTGAGGATGGAGAGGACTGTCAGGAGAATGGCGTTCTTCAAAAGGTTGTACCCACCCCTGGAGA
TAAGGTGGAAAGCGGCCAGATTTCCAACGGCTACAGCGCCGTGCCATCACCTGGAGCCGGGGATGATACA
CGGCACAGCATTCCCGCAACCACCACGACACTGGTTGCAGAGCTTCACCAGGGCGAGAGGGAGACGTGGG
GCAAAAAGGTAGATTTTCTGCTTTCCGTGATCGGTTACGCGGTCGATCTGGGGAACGTGTGGAGGTTCCC
TTACATTTGTTACCAAAACGGAGGGGGTGCCTTCTTGCTGCCCTACACAATTATGGCGATTTTTGGGGGT
ATCCCGCTCTTCTACATGGAACTGGCCTTGGGTCAGTACCACCGGAACGGCTGCATTAGCATTTGGCGCA
AGATATGCCCCATTTTCAAGGGAATCGGATACGCAATCTGTATAATCGCGTTCTATATTGCATCATATTA
CAACACCATCATGGCCTGGGCCCTTTATTACTTGATCAGCAGTTTCACCGACCAATTGCCGTGGACGAGC
TGTAAGAACTCATGGAATACCGGGAACTGTACCAACTACTTCTCTGAGGACAGCTCAGGAGGTAGCGGGG
GTGAACAGAAGCTGATTAGCGAGGAGGACTTGGGCAGTCCAGGCGGAAGCGGCAACATCACTTGGACACT
CCATAGTACGAGCCCCGCAGAGGAGTTTTACACCAGGCACGTACTGCAGATTCATAGGAGCAAGGGTCTG
CAAGACCTGGGCGGTATTAGCTGGCAGCTCGCATTGTGCATAATGTTGATCTTTACGGTGATCTATTTCT
CTATCTGGAAGGGAGTAAAGACATCCGGCAAGGTGGTGTGGGTGACGGCGACCTTCCCCTACATTATACT
CAGCGTGTTGTTGGTGAGGGGGGCAACCCTGCCTGGGGCCTGGCGAGGCGTGCTGTTCTATCTCAAGCCA
AACTGGCAGAAGCTTCTTGAAACCGGAGTGTGGATCGACGCGGCCGCGCAAATCTTCTTTTCCCTCGGTC
CCGGCTTCGGGGTCCTTCTGGCATTCGCAAGCTACAACAAGTTCAACAATAACTGCTACCAGGACGCCCT
CGTGACAAGTGTAGTGAACTGCATGACCTCTTTCGTGAGCGGGTTTGTGATCTTCACAGTACTCGGATAT
ATGGCTGAGATGAGGAACGAAGATGTTAGTGAGGTTGCCAAAGACGCTGGCCCGAGCCTGTTGTTCATCA
CATACGCCGAGGCTATCGCGAACATGCCCGCATCTACTTTCTTCGCCATCATCTTTTTCCTGATGCTGAT
AACCCTTGGGCTGGATAGCACCTTCGCCGGACTGGAGGGTGTCATCACTGCCGTTCTCGACGAGTTCCCC
CATGTGTGGGCCAAGCGACGGGAAAGGTTCGTGCTGGCCGTCGTAATCACATGCTTCTTCGGCTCACTGG
TGACCCTTACCTTTGGCGGTGCGTACGTGGTCAAGCTGCTCGAAGAGTACGCCACTGGACCGGCGGTTCT
GACCGTGGCATTGATCGAGGCCGTGGCCGTAAGCTGGTTTTACGGCATCACGCAGTTCTGTAGGGACGTG
AAAGAGATGCTGGGCTTTTCTCCCGGTTGGTTTTGGAGGATTTGTTGGGTAGCAATTAGCCCCCTGTTTC
TCCTTTTCATTATTTGCTCTTTTCTGATGTCTCCACCGCAGCTCCGACTGTTTCAGTACAACTACCCCTA
CTGGTCAATTATCCTGGGCTATTGTATCGGCACCTCAAGTTTCATCTGCATCCCCACATACATCGCATAC
AGACTGATAATTACGCCCGGTACTTTTAACGAGCGAATCATTAAAAGCATAACCCCCGAAACCCCCACCG
AGATCCCTTGTGGCGATATAAGACTCAATGCGGTCTAATAGCTCGAG
Features (pLannotate 1.2.2; 19 found; start..end, strand, type, name):
     14..148     -  polyA_signal   SV40 poly(A) signal: SV40 polyadenylation signal
    171..253     -  CDS            large T antigen (fragment): large T antigen from SV40 (simian virus 40)
    256..296     +  CDS            rop (fragment): Rop protein, which maintains plasmids at low copy number; rop
    898..2687    -  rep_origin     oriP: Epstein-Barr virus oriP replication origin (Yates et al., 2000)
   2692..2910    -  CDS            gL (fragment): GL_EBVB9 - Experimental evidence at protein level: Swiss-Prot protein existence level 1. The heterodimer glycoprotein H-glycoprotein L is required for the fusion of viral and plasma membranes leading to virus entry into the host cell. Acts as a functional inhibitor of gH and maintains gH in an inhibited form. Upon binding to host integrins, gL dissociates from gH leading to activation of the viral fusion glycoproteins gB and gH. Fusion of EBV with B-lymphocytes requires the additional receptor- binding protein gp42, which forms a complex with gH/gL. The heterodimer gH/gL targets also host EPHA
   2993..4918    -  CDS            EBNA1: Epstein-Barr nuclear antigen 1, also known as EBNA-1 crucial for latent viral infection, and for episomal amplification of vectors containing the oriP origin (Okita et al., 2013)
   4956..5300    -  CDS            BRRF2_EBVB9 (fragment): Protein inferred from homology: Swiss-Prot protein existence level 3. From Epstein-Barr virus (strain B95-8) (HHV-4) (Human herpesvirus 4).
   5303..5326    -  promoter       tet promoter (fragment): E. coli promoter for tetracycline efflux protein gene
   5439..5543    +  promoter       AmpR promoter: bla
   5544..6404    +  CDS            AmpR: β-lactamase; bla; confers resistance to ampicillin, carbenicillin, and related antibiotics
   6575..7163    +  rep_origin     ori: high-copy-number ColE1/pMB1/pBR322/pUC origin of replication
   7353..7697    -  CDS            TcR (fragment): tetracycline efflux protein; tet; confers resistance to tetracycline
   7780..7925    +  promoter       HSV TK promoter: herpes simplex virus thymidine kinase promoter
   7965..8990    +  CDS            HygR: aminoglycoside phosphotransferase from E. coli; aph(4)-Ia; confers resistance to hygromycin
   9055..9103    +  polyA_signal   HSV TK poly(A) signal: herpes simplex virus thymidine kinase polyadenylation signal (Cole and Stacy, 1985)
   9303..9527    +  CDS            gH (fragment): GH_HHV11 - Experimental evidence at protein level: Swiss-Prot protein existence level 1. The heterodimer glycoprotein H-glycoprotein L is required for the fusion of viral and plasma membranes leading to virus entry into the host cell. Following initial binding to host receptor, membrane fusion is mediated by the fusion machinery composed of gB and the heterodimer gH/gL. May also be involved in the fusion between the virion envelope and the outer nuclear membrane during virion morphogenesis. From Human herpesvirus 1 (strain 17) (HHV-1) (Human herpes simplex virus 1).
   9756..10135   +  enhancer       CMV enhancer: human cytomegalovirus immediate early enhancer
  10137..10336   +  promoter       CMV promoter: human cytomegalovirus (CMV) immediate early promoter
  10394..12355   +  CDS            SLC6A4: SC6A4_HUMAN - Also known as HTT, SERT. Experimental evidence at protein level: Swiss-Prot protein existence level 1. Serotonin transporter whose primary function in the central nervous system involves the regulation of serotonergic signaling via transport of serotonin molecules from the synaptic cleft back into the pre-synaptic terminal for re-utilization. Plays a key role in mediating regulation of the availability of serotonin to other receptors of serotonergic systems. Terminates the action of serotonin and recycles it in a sodium-dependent manner. From Homo sapiens (Human).
