[The description below was written by a language model from this plasmid's Addgene catalogue record and pLannotate feature annotations shown in this document.]
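Description:
pCEP4-SERTK605N-myc is a mammalian expression plasmid of about 12.4 kb, built on the Invitrogen pCEP4 episomal backbone. In E. coli it is propagated from a high-copy ColE1/pUC-type origin under ampicillin selection (β-lactamase with its own promoter). For mammalian cells the backbone supplies the Epstein-Barr virus oriP origin together with the EBNA1 coding sequence. EBNA1 binds oriP, which lets the plasmid replicate and persist as an extrachromosomal episome in permissive primate cells. A hygromycin resistance gene flanked by the HSV thymidine kinase promoter and polyadenylation signal allows selection of cells that retain the plasmid. The short annotated fragments of tetracycline resistance, rop, SV40 large T antigen and herpesvirus glycoprotein genes are non-functional remnants of the backbone's construction rather than designed elements.

The payload is a codon-optimized human serotonin transporter (SERT, SLC6A4) open reading frame, cloned between NheI and XhoI sites that are both retained. It is driven by the CMV immediate-early enhancer and promoter, and transcripts terminate at the SV40 polyadenylation signal, which lies just past the insert on the circular map. According to the record, a MYC epitope is inserted internally in extracellular loop 2. The feature table does not annotate this tag separately. An epitope at this position would be exposed outside the cell, which should allow antibody detection of transporter that has reached the plasma membrane. The construct carries the K605N substitution, which the depositor describes as having approximately wild-type activity but decreased surface expression. It belongs to a deep mutagenesis study of the transporter examining uptake of a non-native substrate and conformationally dynamic regions, where it serves as an individually characterized point mutant.
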