Addgene plasmid #107475: pCEP4-SERTK605N-myc
Purpose: Mammalian expression plasmid for codon optimized mutant hSERT with internal MYC tag inserted in ECL2, mutation K605N approxmately wildtype activity, decreased surface expression
Depositing lab: Erik Procko. Depositing organization: University of Illinois at Urbana-Champaign. Publication: Deep Mutagenesis of a Transporter for Uptake of a Non-Native Substrate Identifies Conformationally Dynamic Regions. Young HJ, Chan M, Selvam B, Szymanski SK, Shukla D, Procko E. bioRxiv 2021.04.19.440442 10.1101/2021.04.19.440442.
Backbone
  Vector backbone: pCEP4
  Backbone manufacturer: Invitrogen
  Backbone size w/o insert (bp): 10410
  Vector type: Mammalian Expression
  Selectable markers: Hygromycin
Growth in bacteria
  Bacterial resistance: Ampicillin, 100 μg/mL
  Growth temperature: 37°C
  Growth strain: DH5alpha
  Copy number: High Copy
Gene/Insert
  Gene/Insert name: Serotonin Transporter (SERT) (alt name: SLC6A4)
  Species: H. sapiens (human)
  Insert size (bp): 1985
  Mutation: K605N
  Entrez Gene: SLC6A4 (a.k.a. 5-HTT, 5-HTTLPR, 5HTT, HTT, OCD1, SERT, SERT1, hSERT)
  Promoter: CMV
  Cloning method: Restriction Enzyme; 5′ cloning site NHE1 (not destroyed); 3′ cloning site XHO1 (not destroyed)
  Sequencing primers: 5′ CMV Forward; 3′ EBV Reverse
Terms and licenses: Academic/Nonprofit Terms; Industry Terms: Not Available to Industry
Depositor comments: Please visit https://doi.org/10.1101/2021.04.19.440442 for bioRxiv preprint.
How to cite: pCEP4-SERTK605N-myc was a gift from Erik Procko (Addgene plasmid # 107475 ; http://n2t.net/addgene:107475 ; RRID:Addgene_107475)
