>Addgene plasmid #107475 | pCEP4-SERTK605N-myc | addgene partial sequence | sequence record 207198 | Addgene Partial NGS Result
CGCTCCTGCTCCTGCTCCTGTTCCACCGTGGGTCCCTTTGCAGCCAATGCAACTTGGACGTTTTTGGGGT
CTCCGGACACCATCTCTATGTCTTGGCCCTGATCCTGAGCCGCCCGGGGCTCCTGGTCTTCCGCCTCCTC
GTCCTCGTCCTCTTCCCCGTCCTCGTCCATGGTTATCACCCCCTCTTCTTTGAGGTCCACTGCCGCCGGA
GCCTTCTGGTCCAGATGTGTCTCCCTTCTCTCCTAGGCCATTTCCAGGTCCTGTACCTGGCCCCTCGTCA
GACATGATTCACACTAAAAGAGATCAATAGACATCTTTATTAGACGACGCTCAGTGAATACAGGGAGTGC
AGACTCCTGCCCCCTCCAACAGCCCCCCCACCCTCATCCCCTTCATGGTCGCTGTCAGACAGATCCAGGT
CTGAAAATTCCCCATCCTCCGAACCATCCTCGTCCTCATCACCAATTACTCGCAGCCCGGAAAACTCCCG
CTGAACATCCTCAAGATTTGCGTCCTGAGCCTCAAGCCAGGCCTCAAATTCCTCGTCCCCCTTTTTGCTG
GACGGTAGGGATGGGGATTCTCGGGACCCCTCCTCTTCCTCTTCAAGGTCACCAGACAGAGATGCTACTG
GGGCAACGGAAGAAAAGCTGGGTGCGGCCTGTGAGGATCAGCTTATCGATGATAAGCTGTCAAACATGAG
AATTCTTGAAGACGAAAGGGCCTCGTGATACGCCTATTTTTATAGGTTAATGTCATGATAATAATGGTTT
CTTAGACGTCAGGTGGCACTTTTCGGGGAAATGTGCGCGGAACCCCTATTTGTTTATTTTTCTAAATACA
TTCAAATATGTATCCGCTCATGAGACAATAACCCTGATAAATGCTTCAATAATATTGAAAAAGGAAGAGT
ATGAGTATTCAACATTTCCGTGTCGCCCTTATTCCCTTTTTTGCGGCATTTTGCCTTCCTGTTTTTGCTC
ACCCAGAAACGCTGGTGAAAGTAAAAGATGCTGAAGATCAGTTGGGTGCACGAGTGGGTTACATCGAACT
GGATCTCAACAGCGGTAAGATCCTTGAGAGTTTTCGCCCCGAAGAACGTTTTCCAATGATGAGCACTTTT
AAAGTTCTGCTATGTGGCGCGGTATTATCCCGTGTTGACGCCGGGCAAGAGCAACTCGGTCGCCGCATAC
ACTATTCTCAGAATGACTTGGTTGAGTACTCACCAGTCACAGAAAAGCATCTTACGGATGGCATGACAGT
AAGAGAATTATGCAGTGCTGCCATAACCATGAGTGATAACACTGCGGCCAACTTACTTCTGACAACGATC
GGAGGACCGAAGGAGCTAACCGCTTTTTTGCACAACATGGGGGATCATGTAACTCGCCTTGATCGTTGGG
AACCGGAGCTGAATGAAGCCATACCAAACGACGAGCGTGACACCACGATGCCTGCAGCAATGGCAACAAC
GTTGCGCAAACTATTAACTGGCGAACTACTTACTCTAGCTTCCCGGCAACAATTAATAGACTGGATGGAG
GCGGATAAAGTTGCAGGACCACTTCTGCGCTCGGCCCTTCCGGCTGGCTGGTTTATTGCTGATAAATCTG
GAGCCGGTGAGCGTGGGTCTCGCGGTATCATTGCAGCACTGGGGCCAGATGGTAAGCCCTCCCGTATCGT
AGTTATCTACACGACGGGGAGTCAGGCAACTATGGATGAACGAAATAGACAGATCGCTGAGATAGGTGCC
TCACTGATTAAGCATTGGTAACTGTCAGACCAAGTTTACTCATATATACTTTAGATTGATTTAAAACTTC
ATTTTTAATTTAAAAGGATCTAGGTGAAGATCCTTTTTGATAATCTCATGACCAAAATCCCTTAACGTGA
GTTTTCGTTCCACTGAGCGTCAGACCCCGTAGAAAAGATCAAAGGATCTTCTTGAGATCCTTTTTTTCTG
CGCGTAATCTGCTGCTTGCAAACAAAAAAACCACCGCTACCAGCGGTGGTTTGTTTGCCGGATCAAGAGC
TACCAACTCTTTTTCCGAAGGTAACTGGCTTCAGCAGAGCGCAGATACCAAATACTGTCCTTCTAGTGTA
GCCGTAGTTAGGCCACCACTTCAAGAACTCTGTAGCACCGCCTACATACCTCGCTCTGCTAATCCTGTTA
CCAGTGGCTGCTGCCAGTGGCGATAAGTCGTGTCTTACCGGGTTGGACTCAAGACGATAGTTACCGGATA
AGGCGCAGCGGTCGGGCTGAACGGGGGGTTCGTGCACACAGCCCAGCTTGGAGCGAACGACCTACACCGA
ACTGAGATACCTACAGCGTGAGCTATGAGAAAGCGCCACGCTTCCCGAAGGGAGAAAGGCGGACAGGTAT
CCGGTAAGCGGCAGGGTCGGAACAGGAGAGCGCACGAGGGAGCTTCCAGGGGGAAACGCCTGGTATCTTT
ATAGTCCTGTCGGGTTTCGCCACCTCTGACTTGAGCGTCGATTTTTGTGATGCTCGTCAGGGGGGCGGAG
CCTATGGAAAAACGCCAGCAACGCGGCCTTTTTACGGTTCCTGGCCTTTTGCTGGCCTTGAAGCTGTCCC
TGATGGTCGTCATCTACCTGCCTGGACAGCATGGCCTGCAACGCGGGCATCCCGATGCCGCCGGAAGCGA
GAAGAATCATAATGGGGAAGGCCATCCAGCCTCGCGTCGCGAACGCCAGCAAGACGTAGCCCAGCGCGTC
GGCCCCGAGATGCGCCGCGTGCGGCTGCTGGAGATGGCGGACGCGATGGATATGTTCTGCCAAGGGTTGG
TTTGCGCATTCACAGTTCTCCGCAAGAATTGATTGGCTCCAATTCTTGGAGTGGTGAATCCGTTAGCGAG
GTGCCGCCCTGCTTCATCCCCGTGGCCCGTTGCTCGCGTTTGCTGGCGGTGTCCCCGGAAGAAATATATT
TGCATGTCTTTAGTTCTATGATGACACAAACCCCGCCCAGCGTCTTGTCATTGGCGAATTCGAACACGCA
GATGCAGTCGGGGCGGCGCGGTCCGAGGTCCACTTCGCATATTAAGGTGACGCGTGTGGCCTCGAACACC
GAGCGACCCTGCAGCGACCCGCTTAACAGCGTCAACAGCGTGCCGCAGATCCCGGGGGGCAATGAGATAT
GAAAAAGCCTGAACTCACCGCGACGTCTGTCGAGAAGTTTCTGATCGAAAAGTTCGACAGCGTCTCCGAC
CTGATGCAGCTCTCGGAGGGCGAAGAATCTCGTGCTTTCAGCTTCGATGTAGGAGGGCGTGGATATGTCC
TGCGGGTAAATAGCTGCGCCGATGGTTTCTACAAAGATCGTTATGTTTATCGGCACTTTGCATCGGCCGC
GCTCCCGATTCCGGAAGTGCTTGACATTGGGGAATTCAGCGAGAGCCTGACCTATTGCATCTCCCGCCGT
GCACAGGGTGTCACGTTGCAAGACCTGCCTGAAACCGAACTGCCCGCTGTTCTGCAGCCGGTCGCGGAGG
CCATGGATGCGATCGCTGCGGCCGATCTTAGCCAGACGAGCGGGTTCGGCCCATTCGGACCGCAAGGAAT
CGGTCAATACACTACATGGCGTGATTTCATATGCGCGATTGCTGATCCCCATGTGTATCACTGGCAAACT
GTGATGGACGACACCGTCAGTGCGTCCGTCGCGCAGGCTCTCGATGAGCTGATGCTTTGGGCCGAGGACT
GCCCCGAAGTCCGGCACCTCGTGCACGCGGATTTCGGCTCCAACAATGTCCTGACGGACAATGGCCGCAT
AACAGCGGTCATTGACTGGAGCGAGGCGATGTTCGGGGATTCCCAATACGAGGTCGCCAACATCTTCTTC
TGGAGGCCGTGGTTGGCTTGTATGGAGCAGCAGACGCGCTACTTCGAGCGGAGGCATCCGGAGCTTGCAG
GATCGCCGCGGCTCCGGGCGTATATGCTCCGCATTGGTCTTGACCAACTCTATCAGAGCTTGGTTGACGG
CAATTTCGATGATGCAGCTTGGGCGCAGGGTCGATGCGACGCAATCGTCCGATCCGGAGCCGGGACTGTC
GGGCGTACACAAATCGCCCGCAGAAGCGCGGCCGTCTGGACCGATGGCTGTGTAGAAGTACTCGCCGATA
GTGGAAACCGACGCCCCAGCACTCGTCCGGATCGGGAGATGGGGGAGGCTAACTGAAACACGGAAGGAGA
CAATACCGGAAGGAACCCGCGCTATGACGGCAATAAAAAGACAGAATAAAACGCACGGGTGTTGGGTCGT
TTGTTCATAAACGCGGGGTTCGGTCCCAGGGCTGGCACTCTGTCGATACCCCACCGAGACCCCATTGGGG
CCAATACGCCCGCGTTTCTTCCTTTTCCCCACCCCACCCCCCAAGTTCGGGTGAAGGCCCAGGGCTCGCA
GCCAACGTCGGGGCGGCAGGCCCTGCCATAGCCACTGGCCCCGTGGGTTAGGGACGGGGTCCCCCATGGG
GAATGGTTTATGGTTCGTGGGGGTTATTATTTTGGGCGTTGCGTGGGGTCAGGTCCACGACTGGACTGAG
CAGACAGACCCATGGTTTTTGGATGGCCTGGGCATGGACCGCATGTACTGGCGCGACACGAACACCGGGC
GTCTGTGGCTGCCAAACACCCCCGACCCCCAAAAACCACCGCGCGGATTTCTGGCGTGCCAAGCTAGTCG
ACCAATTCTCATGTTTGACAGCTTATCATCGCAGATCCGGGCAACGTTGTTGCCATTGCTGCAGGCGCAG
AACTGGTAGGTATGGAAGATCTATACATTGAATCAATATTGGCAATTAGCCATATTAGTCATTGGTTATA
TAGCATAAATCAATATTGGCTATTGGCCATTGCATACGTTGTATCTATATCATAATATGTACATTTATAT
TGGCTCATGTCCAATATGACCGCCATGTTGACATTGATTATTGACTAGTTATTAATAGTAATCAATTACG
GGGTCATTAGTTCATAGCCCATATATGGAGTTCCGCGTTACATAACTTACGGTAAATGGCCCGCCTGGCT
GACCGCCCAACGACCCCCGCCCATTGACGTCAATAATGACGTATGTTCCCATAGTAACGCCAATAGGGAC
TTTCCATTGACGTCAATGGGTGGAGTATTTACGGTAAACTGCCCACTTGGCAGTACATCAAGTGTATCAT
ATGCCAAGTCCGCCCCCTATTGACGTCAATGACGGTAAATGGCCCGCCTGGCATTATGCCCAGTACATGA
CCTTACGGGACTTTCCTACTTGGCAGTACATCTACGTATTAGTCATCGCTATTACCATGGTGATGCGGTT
TTGGCAGTACACCAATGGGCGTGGATAGCGGTTTGACTCACGGGGATTTCCAAGTCTCCACCCCATTGAC
GTCAATGGGAGTTTGTTTTGGCACCAAAATCAACGGGACTTTCCAAAATGTCGTAATAACCCCGCCCCGT
TGACGCAAATGGGCGGTAGGCGTGTACGGTGGGAGGTCTATATAAGCAGAGCTCGTTTAGTGAACCGTCA
GATCTCTAGAAGCTGGGTACCAGCTGCTAGCGCCACCATGGAGACCACCCCCCTGAACAGTCAAAAGCAA
CTCTCTGCCTGTGAGGATGGAGAGGACTGTCAGGAGAATGGCGTTCTTCAAAAGGTTGTACCCACCCCTG
GAGATAAGGTGGAAAGCGGCCAGATTTCCAACGGCTACAGCGCCGTGCCATCACCTGGAGCCGGGGATGA
TACACGGCACAGCATTCCCGCAACCACCACGACACTGGTTGCAGAGCTTCACCAGGGCGAGAGGGAGACG
TGGGGCAAAAAGGTAGATTTTCTGCTTTCCGTGATCGGTTACGCGGTCGATCTGGGGAACGTGTGGAGGT
TCCCTTACATTTGTTACCAAAACGGAGGGGGTGCCTTCTTGCTGCCCTACACAATTATGGCGATTTTTGG
GGGTATCCCGCTCTTCTACATGGAACTGGCCTTGGGTCAGTACCACCGGAACGGCTGCATTAGCATTTGG
CGCAAGATATGCCCCATTTTCAAGGGAATCGGATACGCAATCTGTATAATCGCGTTCTATATTGCATCAT
ATTACAACACCATCATGGCCTGGGCCCTTTATTACTTGATCAGCAGTTTCACCGACCAATTGCCGTGGAC
GAGCTGTAAGAACTCATGGAATACCGGGAACTGTACCAACTACTTCTCTGAGGACAGCTCAGGAGGTAGC
GGGGGTGAACAGAAGCTGATTAGCGAGGAGGACTTGGGCAGTCCAGGCGGAAGCGGCAACATCACTTGGA
CACTCCATAGTACGAGCCCCGCAGAGGAGTTTTACACCAGGCACGTACTGCAGATTCATAGGAGCAAGGG
TCTGCAAGACCTGGGCGGTATTAGCTGGCAGCTCGCATTGTGCATAATGTTGATCTTTACGGTGATCTAT
TTCTCTATCTGGAAGGGAGTAAAGACATCCGGCAAGGTGGTGTGGGTGACGGCGACCTTCCCCTACATTA
TACTCAGCGTGTTGTTGGTGAGGGGGGCAACCCTGCCTGGGGCCTGGCGAGGCGTGCTGTTCTATCTCAA
GCCAAACTGGCAGAAGCTTCTTGAAACCGGAGTGTGGATCGACGCGGCCGCGCAAATCTTCTTTTCCCTC
GGTCCCGGCTTCGGGGTCCTTCTGGCATTCGCAAGCTACAACAAGTTCAACAATAACTGCTACCAGGACG
CCCTCGTGACAAGTGTAGTGAACTGCATGACCTCTTTCGTGAGCGGGTTTGTGATCTTCACAGTACTCGG
ATATATGGCTGAGATGAGGAACGAAGATGTTAGTGAGGTTGCCAAAGACGCTGGCCCGAGCCTGTTGTTC
ATCACATACGCCGAGGCTATCGCGAACATGCCCGCATCTACTTTCTTCGCCATCATCTTTTTCCTGATGC
TGATAACCCTTGGGCTGGATAGCACCTTCGCCGGACTGGAGGGTGTCATCACTGCCGTTCTCGACGAGTT
CCCCCATGTGTGGGCCAAGCGACGGGAAAGGTTCGTGCTGGCCGTCGTAATCACATGCTTCTTCGGCTCA
CTGGTGACCCTTACCTTTGGCGGTGCGTACGTGGTCAAGCTGCTCGAAGAGTACGCCACTGGACCGGCGG
TTCTGACCGTGGCATTGATCGAGGCCGTGGCCGTAAGCTGGTTTTACGGCATCACGCAGTTCTGTAGGGA
CGTGAAAGAGATGCTGGGCTTTTCTCCCGGTTGGTTTTGGAGGATTTGTTGGGTAGCAATTAGCCCCCTG
TTTCTCCTTTTCATTATTTGCTCTTTTCTGATGTCTCCACCGCAGCTCCGACTGTTTCAGTACAACTACC
CCTACTGGTCAATTATCCTGGGCTATTGTATCGGCACCTCAAGTTTCATCTGCATCCCCACATACATCGC
ATACAGACTGATAATTACGCCCGGTACTTTTAACGAGCGAATCATTAAAAGCATAACCCCCGAAACCCCC
ACCGAGATCCCTTGTGGCGATATAAGACTCAATGCGGTCTAATAGCTCGAGGCCGGCAAGGCCGGATCCA
GACATGATAAGATACATTGATGAGTTTGGACAAACCACAACTAGAATGCAGTGAAAAAAATGCTTTATTT
GTGAAATTTGTGATGCTATTGCTTTATTTGTAACCATTATAAGCTGCAATAAACAAGTTAACAACAACAA
TTGCATTCATTTTATGTTTCAGGTTCAGGGGGAGGTGTGGGAGGTTTTTTAAAGCAAGTAAAACCTCTAC
AAATGTGGTATGGCTGATTATGATCCGGCTGCCTCGCGCGTTTCGGTGATGACGGTGAAAACCTCTGACA
CATGCAGCTCCCGGAGACGGTCACAGCTTGTCTGTAAGCGGATGCCGGGAGCAGACAAGCCCGTCAGGGC
GCGTCAGCGGGTGTTGGCGGGTGTCGGGGCGCAGCCATGAGGTCGACTCTAGAGGATCGATCCCCGCCCC
GGACGAACTAAACCTGACTACGACATCTCTGCCCCTTCTTCGCGGGGCAGTGCATGTAATCCCTTCAGTT
GGTTGGTACAACTTGCCAACTGGGCCCTGTTCCACATGTGACACGGGGGGGGACCAAACACAAAGGGGTT
CTCTGACTGTAGTTGACATCCTTATAAATGGATGTGCACATTTGCCAACACTGAGTGGCTTTCATCCTGG
AGCAGACTTTGCAGTCTGTGGACTGCAACACAACATTGCCTTTATGTGTAACTCTTGGCTGAAGCTCTTA
CACCAATGCTGGGGGACATGTACCTCCCAGGGGCCCAGGAAGACTACGGGAGGCTACACCAACGTCAATC
AGAGGGGCCTGTGTAGCTACCGATAAGCGGACCCTCAAGAGGGCATTAGCAATAGTGTTTATAAGGCCCC
CTTGTTAACCCTAAACGGGTAGCATATGCTTCCCGGGTAGTAGTATATACTATCCAGACTAACCCTAATT
CAATAGCATATGTTACCCAACGGGAAGCATATGCTATCGAATTAGGGTTAGTAAAAGGGTCCTAAGGAAC
AGCGATATCTCCCACCCCATGAGCTGTCACGGTTTTATTTACATGGGGTCAGGATTCCACGAGGGTAGTG
AACCATTTTAGTCACAAGGGCAGTGGCTGAAGATCAAGGAGCGGGCAGTGAACTCTCCTGAATCTTCGCC
TGCTTCTTCATTCTCCTTCGTTTAGCTAATAGAATAACTGCTGAGTTGTGAACAGTAAGGTGTATGTGAG
GTGCTCGAAAACAAGGTTTCAGGTGACGCCCCCAGAATAAAATTTGGACGGGGGGTTCAGTGGTGGCATT
GTGCTATGACACCAATATAACCCTCACAAACCCCTTGGGCAATAAATACTAGTGTAGGAATGAAACATTC
TGAATATCTTTAACAATAGAAATCCATGGGGTGGGGACAAGCCGTAAAGACTGGATGTCCATCTCACACG
AATTTATGGCTATGGGCAACACATAATCCTAGTGCAATATGATACTGGGGTTATTAAGATGTGTCCCAGG
CAGGGACCAAGACAGGTGAACCATGTTGTTACACTCTATTTGTAACAAGGGGAAAGAGAGTGGACGCCGA
CAGCAGCGGACTCCACTGGTTGTCTCTAACACCCCCGAAAATTAAACGGGGCTCCACGCCAATGGGGCCC
ATAAACAAAGACAAGTGGCCACTCTTTTTTTTGAAATTGTGGAGTGGGGGCACGCGTCAGCCCCCACACG
CCGCCCTGCGGTTTTGGACTGTAAAATAAGGGTGTAATAACTTGGCTGATTGTAACCCCGCTAACCACTG
CGGTCAAACCACTTGCCCACAAAACCACTAATGGCACCCCGGGGAATACCTGCATAAGTAGGTGGGCGGG
CCAAGATAGGGGCGCGATTGCTGCGATCTGGAGGACAAATTACACACACTTGCGCCTGAGCGCCAAGCAC
AGGGTTGTTGGTCCTCATATTCACGAGGTCGCTGAGAGCACGGTGGGCTAATGTTGCCAT
